>Addgene plasmid #59125 | pCDNA-FRT-FAK-FERM0 | depositor full sequence | sequence record 91614 | pCDNA-FRT-FAK-FERM0 sequence 7880 bps
GACGGATCGGGAGATCTCCCGATCCCCTATGGTGCACTCTCAGTACAATCTGCTCTGATGCCGCATAGTT
AAGCCAGTATCTGCTCCCTGCTTGTGTGTTGGAGGTCGCTGAGTAGTGCGCGAGCAAAATTTAAGCTACA
ACAAGGCAAGGCTTGACCGACAATTGCATGAAGAATCTGCTTAGGGTTAGGCGTTTTGCGCTGCTTCGCG
ATGTACGGGCCAGATATACGCGTTGACATTGATTATTGACTAGTTATTAATAGTAATCAATTACGGGGTC
ATTAGTTCATAGCCCATATATGGAGTTCCGCGTTACATAACTTACGGTAAATGGCCCGCCTGGCTGACCG
CCCAACGACCCCCGCCCATTGACGTCAATAATGACGTATGTTCCCATAGTAACGCCAATAGGGACTTTCC
ATTGACGTCAATGGGTGGAGTATTTACGGTAAACTGCCCACTTGGCAGTACATCAAGTGTATCATATGCC
AAGTACGCCCCCTATTGACGTCAATGACGGTAAATGGCCCGCCTGGCATTATGCCCAGTACATGACCTTA
TGGGACTTTCCTACTTGGCAGTACATCTACGTATTAGTCATCGCTATTACCATGGTGATGCGGTTTTGGC
AGTACATCAATGGGCGTGGATAGCGGTTTGACTCACGGGGATTTCCAAGTCTCCACCCCATTGACGTCAA
TGGGAGTTTGTTTTGGCACCAAAATCAACGGGACTTTCCAAAATGTCGTAACAACTCCGCCCCATTGACG
CAAATGGGCGGTAGGCGTGTACGGTGGGAGGTCTATATAAGCAGAGCTCTCTGGCTAACTAGAGAACCCA
CTGCTTACTGGCTTATCGAAATTAATACGACTCACTATAGGGAGACCCAAGCTGGCTAGCGTTTAAACTT
AAGCTTATGGACTACAAGGACGATGACGACAAGGGAAGCGGAGGAAGCGGAGTGAGCAAGGGCGAGGAGC
TGTTCACCGGGGTGGTGCCCATCCTGGTCGAGCTGGACGGCGACGTAAACGGCCACAAGTTCAGCGTGTC
CGGCGAGGGCGAGGGCGATGCCACCTACGGCAAGCTGACCCTGAAGTTCATCTGCACCACCGGCAAGCTG
CCCGTGCCCTGGCCCACCCTCGTGACCACCTTCGGCTACGGCCTGATGTGCTTCGCCCGCTACCCCGACC
ACATGAAGCAGCACGACTTCTTCAAGTCCGCCATGCCCGAAGGCTACGTCCAGGAGCGCACCATCTTCTT
CAAGGACGACGGCAACTACAAGACCCGCGCCGAGGTGAAGTTCGAGGGCGACACCCTGGTGAACCGCATC
GAGCTGAAGGGCATCGACTTCAAGGAGGACGGCAACATCCTGGGGCACAAGCTGGAGTACAACTACAACA
GCCACAACGTCTATATCATGGCCGACAAGCAGAAGAACGGCATCAAGGTGAACTTCAAGATCCGCCACAA
CATCGAGGACGGCAGCGTGCAGCTCGCCGACCACTACCAGCAGAACACCCCCATCGGCGACGGCCCCGTG
CTGCTGCCCGACAACCACTACCTGAGCTACCAGTCCAAACTGAGCAAAGACCCCAACGAGAAGCGCGATC
ACATGGTCCTGCTGGAGTTCGTGACCGCCGCCGGGATCACTCTCGGCATGGACGAGCTGTACAAGTCTAG
AGGAAGCGGAGGAAGCGGAGGAAGCGGAGGAAGCGGAGGAAGCGGAATGGCAGCAGCTTACCTTGATCCA
AACTTGAATCATACACCAAGTTCAAGTGCAAAGACGCACCTCGGTACTGGGATGGAGCGTTCCCCGGGGG
CCATGGAGCGAGTCCTAAAGGTTTTTCACTACTTTGAAAACAGCAGCGAGCCAACGACGTGGGCCAGCAT
TATCCGGCATGGAGATGCTACTGATGTTCGAGGCATAATACAGAAGATTGTGGACTGTCACAAAGTGAAA
AATGTGGCCTGCTATGGGTTGCGACTCAGTCATCTGCAGTCTGAGGAGGTTCACTGGCTGCACCTGGACA
TGGGGGTATCCAATGTGAGAGAGAAATTTGAACTAGCACATCCTCCAGAAGAATGGAAATATGAACTGAG
AATTCGGTACCTGCCC
[369 nt withheld, positions 2117-2485]
GACAAGGAATGCTTCAAGTGTGCCCTTGGTTCAAGCTGGATTATTTCAGTGGAGCTGGCAATTGGCCCAG
AGGAAGGAATCAGCTACCTTACAGACAAGGGTGCAAATCCAACTCACCTGGCAGATTTTAATCAAGTACA
AACTATTCAGTATTCAAACAGTGAAGACAAGGACAGAAAAGGGATGTTGCAACTGAAGATAGCTGGTGCA
CCTGAGCCTCTGACAGTGACAGCACCATCCTTAACCATTGCAGAGAATATGGCTGACTTGATAGACGGAT
ACTGCCGACTGGTGAATGGAGCCACGCAATCTTTTATTATCAGGCCACAGAAAGAAGGTGAAAGAGCTTT
ACCATCAATACCAAAGCTGGCCAACAATGAGAAGCAAGGAGTAAGGTCGCACACAGTCTCTGTATCAGAA
ACAGATGACTATGCAGAGATAATAGATGAAGAAGATACTTATACAATGGGAAGCGGAGGAAGCGGAGAAT
TCGGAAGCGGAGAAAACCTGTATTTTCAGGGCGGAAGCGGAGGCGCGCCCGTGAGCAAGGGCGAGGAGCT
GTTCACCGGGGTGGTGCCCATCCTGGTCGAGCTGGACGGCGACGTAAACGGCCACAAGTTCAGCGTGTCC
GGCGAGGGCGAGGGCGATGCCACCTACGGCAAGCTGACCCTGAAGTTCATCTGCACCACCGGCAAGCTGC
CCGTGCCCTGGCCCACCCTCGTGACCACCCTGACCTGGGGCGTGCAGTGCTTCGCCCGCTACCCCGACCA
CATGAAGCAGCACGACTTCTTCAAGTCCGCCATGCCCGAAGGCTACGTCCAGGAGCGCACCATCTTCTTC
AAGGACGACGGCAACTACAAGACCCGCGCCGAGGTGAAGTTCGAGGGCGACACCCTGGTGAACCGCATCG
AGCTGAAGGGCATCGACTTCAAGGAGGACGGCAACATCCTGGGGCACAAGCTGGAGTACAACGCCATCAG
CGACAACGTCTATATCACCGCCGACAAGCAGAAGAACGGCATCAAGGCCAACTTCAAGATCCGCCACAAC
ATCGAGGACGGCAGCGTGCAGCTCGCCGACCACTACCAGCAGAACACCCCCATCGGCGACGGCCCCGTGC
TGCTGCCCGACAACCACTACCTGAGCACCCAGTCCAAGCTGAGCAAAGACCCCAACGAGAAGCGCGATCA
CATGGTCCTGCTGGAGTTCGTGACCGCCGCCGGGATCACTCTCGGCATGGACGAGCTGTACAAGTTAATT
AACGGAAGCGGAGGAAGCGGAGGAAGCGGAGGAAGCGGATGAGCGGCCGCTCGAGTCTAGAGGGCCCGTT
TAAACCCGCTGATCAGCCTCGACTGTGCCTTCTAGTTGCCAGCCATCTGTTGTTTGCCCCTCCCCCGTGC
CTTCCTTGACCCTGGAAGGTGCCACTCCCACTGTCCTTTCCTAATAAAATGAGGAAATTGCATCGCATTG
TCTGAGTAGGTGTCATTCTATTCTGGGGGGTGGGGTGGGGCAGGACAGCAAGGGGGAGGATTGGGAAGAC
AATAGCAGGCATGCTGGGGATGCGGTGGGCTCTATGGCTTCTGAGGCGGAAAGAACCAGCTGGGGCTCTA
GGGGGTATCCCC
[124 nt withheld, positions 4108-4231]
C
[91 nt withheld, positions 4233-4323]
AGGGTGATGGTTCACGTACCTAGAAGTTCCTATTCCGAAGTTCCTATTCTCTAGAAAGTATAGGAACTTC
CTTGGCCAAAAAGCCTGAACTCACCGCGACGTCTGTCGAGAAGTTTCTGATCGAAAAGTTCGACAGCGTC
TCCGACCTGATGCAGCTCTCGGAGGGCGAAGAATCTCGTGCTTTCAGCTTCGATGTAGGAGGGCGTGGAT
ATGTCCTGCGGGTAAATAGCTGCGCCGATGGTTTCTACAAAGATCGTTATGTTTATCGGCACTTTGCATC
GGCCGCGCTCCCGATTCCGGAAGTGCTTGACATTGGGGAATTCAGCGAGAGCCTGACCTATTGCATCTCC
CGCCGTGCACAGGGTGTCACGTTGCAAGACCTGCCTGAAACCGAACTGCCCGCTGTTCTGCAGCCGGTCG
CGGAGGCCATGGATGCGATCGCTGCGGCCGATCTTAGCCAGACGAGCGGGTTCGGCCCATTCGGACCGCA
AGGAATCGGTCAATACACTACATGGCGTGATTTCATATGCGCGATTGCTGATCCCCATGTGTATCACTGG
CAAACTGTGATGGACGACACCGTCAGTGCGTCCGTCGCGCAGGCTCTCGATGAGCTGATGCTTTGGGCCG
AGGACTGCCCCGAAGTCCGGCACCTCGTGCACGCGGATTTCGGCTCCAACAATGTCCTGACGGACAATGG
CCGCATAACAGCGGTCATTGACTGGAGCGAGGCGATGTTCGGGGATTCCCAATACGAGGTCGCCAACATC
TTCTTCTGGAGGCCGTGGTTGGCTTGTATGGAGCAGCAGACGCGCTACTTCGAGCGGAGGCATCCGGAGC
TTGCAGGATCGCCGCGGCTCCGGGCGTATATGCTCCGCATTGGTCTTGACCAACTCTATCAGAGCTTGGT
TGACGGCAATTTCGATGATGCAGCTTGGGCGCAGGGTCGATGCGACGCAATCGTCCGATCCGGAGCCGGG
ACTGTCGGGCGTACACAAATCGCCCGCAGAAGCGCGGCCGTCTGGACCGATGGCTGTGTAGAAGTACTCG
CCGATAGTGGAAACCGACGCCCCAGCACTCGTCCGAGGGCAAAGGAATAGCACGTACTACGAGATTTCGA
TTCCACCGCCGCCTTCTATGAAAGGTTGGGCTTCGGAATCGTTTTCCGGGACGCCGGCTGGATGATCCTC
CAGCGCGGGGATCTCATGCTGGAGTTCTTCGCCCACCCCAACTTGTTTATTGCAGCTTATAATGGTTACA
AATAAAGCAATAGCATCACAAATTTCACAAATAAAGCATTTTTTTCACTGCATTCTAGTTGTGGTTTGTC
CAAACTCATCAATGTATCTTATCATGTCTGTATACCGTCGACCTCTAGCTAGAGCTTGGCGTAATCATGG
TCATAGCTGTTTCCTGTGTGAAATTGTTATCCGCTCACAATTCCACACAACATACGAGCCGGAAGCATAA
AGTGTAAAGCCTGGGGTGCCTAATGAGTGAGCTAACTCACATTAATTGCGTTGCGCTCACTGCCCGCTTT
CCAGTCGGGAAACCTGTCGTGCCAGCTGCATTAATGAATCGGCCAACGCGCGGGGAGAGGCGGTTTGCGT
ATTGGGCGCTCTTCCGCTTCCTCGCTCACTGACTCGCTGCGCTCGGTCGTTCGGCTGCGGCGAGCGGTAT
CAGCTCACTCAAAGGCGGTAATACGGTTATCCACAGAATCAGGGGATAACGCAGGAAAGAACATGTGAGC
AAAAGGCCAGCAAAAGGCCAGGAACCGTAAAAAGGCCGCGTTGCTGGCGTTTTTCCATAGGCTCCGCCCC
CCTGACGAGCATCACAAAAATCGACGCTCAAGTCAGAGGTGGCGAAACCCGACAGGACTATAAAGATACC
AGGCGTTTCCCCCTGGAAGCTCCCTCGTGCGCTCTCCTGTTCCGACCCTGCCGCTTACCGGATACCTGTC
CGCCTTTCTCCCTTCGGGAAGCGTGGCGCTTTCTCATAGCTCACGCTGTAGGTATCTCAGTTCGGTGTAG
GTCGTTCGCTCCAAGCTGGGCTGTGTGCACGAACCCCCCGTTCAGCCCGACCGCTGCGCCTTATCCGGTA
ACTATCGTCTTGAGTCCAACCCGGTAAGACACGACTTATCGCCACTGGCAGCAGCCACTGGTAACAGGAT
TAGCAGAGCGAGGTATGTAGGCGGTGCTACAGAGTTCTTGAAGTGGTGGCCTAACTACGGCTACACTAGA
AGGACAGTATTTGGTATCTGCGCTCTGCTGAAGCCAGTTACCTTCGGAAAAAGAGTTGGTAGCTCTTGAT
CCGGCAAACAAACCACCGCTGGTAGCGGTGGTTTTTTTGTTTGCAAGCAGCAGATTACGCGCAGAAAAAA
AGGATCTCAAGAAGATCCTTTGATCTTTTCTACGGGGTCTGACGCTCAGTGGAACGAAAACTCACGTTAA
GGGATTTTGGTCATGAGATTATCAAAAAGGATCTTCACCTAGATCCTTTTAAATTAAAAATGAAGTTTTA
AATCAATCTAAAGTATATATGAGTAAACTTGGTCTGACAGTTACCAATGCTTAATCAGTGAGGCACCTAT
CTCAGCGATCTGTCTATTTCGTTCATCCATAGTTGCCTGACTCCCCGTCGTGTAGATAACTACGATACGG
GAGGGCTTACCATCTGGCCCCAGTGCTGCAATGATACCGCGAGACCCACGCTCACCGGCTCCAGATTTAT
CAGCAATAAACCAGCCAGCCGGAAGGGCCGAGCGCAGAAGTGGTCCTGCAACTTTATCCGCCTCCATCCA
GTCTATTAATTGTTGCCGGGAAGCTAGAGTAAGTAGTTCGCCAGTTAATAGTTTGCGCAACGTTGTTGCC
ATTGCTACAGGCATCGTGGTGTCACGCTCGTCGTTTGGTATGGCTTCATTCAGCTCCGGTTCCCAACGAT
CAAGGCGAGTTACATGATCCCCCATGTTGTGCAAAAAAGCGGTTAGCTCCTTCGGTCCTCCGATCGTTGT
CAGAAGTAAGTTGGCCGCAGTGTTATCACTCATGGTTATGGCAGCACTGCATAATTCTCTTACTGTCATG
CCATCCGTAAGATGCTTTTCTGTGACTGGTGAGTACTCAACCAAGTCATTCTGAGAATAGTGTATGCGGC
GACCGAGTTGCTCTTGCCCGGCGTCAATACGGGATAATACCGCGCCACATAGCAGAACTTTAAAAGTGCT
CATCATTGGAAAACGTTCTTCGGGGCGAAAACTCTCAAGGATCTTACCGCTGTTGAGATCCAGTTCGATG
TAACCCACTCGTGCACCCAACTGATCTTCAGCATCTTTTACTTTCACCAGCGTTTCTGGGTGAGCAAAAA
CAGGAAGGCAAAATGCCGCAAAAAAGGGAATAAGGGCGACACGGAAATGTTGAATACTCATACTCTTCCT
TTTTCAATATTATTGAAGCATTTATCAGGGTTATTGTCTCATGAGCGGATACATATTTGAATGTATTTAG
AAAAATAAACAAATAGGGGTTCCGCGCACATTTCCCCGAAAAGTGCCACCTGACGTC
Features (pLannotate 1.2.2; 23 found; start..end, strand, type, name):
     28..80      -  misc_feature   bom (fragment): basis of mobility region from pBR322
    235..614     +  enhancer       CMV enhancer: human cytomegalovirus immediate early enhancer
    615..818     +  promoter       CMV promoter: human cytomegalovirus (CMV) immediate early promoter
    814..847     +  LTR            5' LTR (truncated) (fragment): truncated 5' long terminal repeat (LTR) from HIV-1
    863..881     +  promoter       T7 promoter: promoter for bacteriophage T7 RNA polymerase
    962..1675    +  CDS            mCitrine: mCitrine is a basic (constitutively fluorescent) yellow fluorescent protein published in 2001, derived from Aequorea victoria.
   1727..2959    +  CDS            PTK2 (fragment) (sequence partly withheld): FAK1_CHICK - Also known as FAK, FAK1. Experimental evidence at protein level: Swiss-Prot protein existence level 1. Non-receptor protein-tyrosine kinase that plays an essential role in regulating cell migration, adhesion, spreading, reorganization of the actin cytoskeleton, formation and disassembly of focal adhesions and cell protrusions, cell cycle progression, cell proliferation and apoptosis. Required for early embryonic development, embryonic angiogenesis, normal cardiomyocyte migration and proliferation, and normal heart development. Regulates axon growth and neuronal cell migration, axo
   2987..3007    +  CDS            TEV site: tobacco etch virus (TEV) protease recognition and cleavage site
   3026..3739    +  CDS            mCerulean: mCerulean is a basic (constitutively fluorescent) cyan fluorescent protein published in 2005, derived from Aequorea victoria. It is reported to be a very rapidly-maturing monomer.
   3838..4062    +  polyA_signal   bGH poly(A) signal: bovine growth hormone polyadenylation signal
   4066..4087    +  promoter       SV40 promoter (fragment): SV40 enhancer and early promoter
   4108..4341    +  rep_origin     f1 ori (fragment) (sequence partly withheld): f1 bacteriophage origin of replication; arrow indicates direction of (+) strand synthesis
   4346..4393    +  protein_bind   FRT: FLP-mediated recombination occurs in the 8-bp core sequence TCTAGAAA (Turan and Bode, 2011). FLP recombinase from the Saccharomyces cerevisiae 2μ plasmid
   4401..5423    +  CDS            HygR: aminoglycoside phosphotransferase from E. coli; aph(4)-Ia; confers resistance to hygromycin
   5433..5558    +  CDS            ble (fragment): BLE_KLEPN - Experimental evidence at protein level: Swiss-Prot protein existence level 1. Binding protein with a strong affinity to the bleomycin family of antibiotics. Binds to CL990; an antimitotic-antibiotic compound. From Klebsiella pneumoniae.
   5553..5674    +  polyA_signal   SV40 poly(A) signal: SV40 polyadenylation signal
   5747..5763    -  protein_bind   lac operator: The lac repressor binds to the lac operator to inhibit transcription in E. coli. This inhibition can be relieved by adding lactose or isopropyl-β-D-thiogalactopyranoside (IPTG). lac repressor encoded by lacI
   5771..5801    -  promoter       lac promoter: promoter for the E. coli lac operon
   5816..5837    -  protein_bind   CAP binding site: CAP binding activates transcription in the presence of cAMP. E. coli catabolite activator protein
   5850..5942    -  CDS            lacI (fragment): lac repressor; lacI; The lac repressor binds to the lac operator to inhibit transcription in E. coli. This inhibition can be relieved by adding lactose or isopropyl-β-D-thiogalactopyranoside (IPTG).
   6125..6713    -  rep_origin     ori: high-copy-number ColE1/pMB1/pBR322/pUC origin of replication
   6884..7744    -  CDS            AmpR: β-lactamase; bla; confers resistance to ampicillin, carbenicillin, and related antibiotics
   7745..7849    -  promoter       AmpR promoter: bla
