[The description below was written by a language model from this plasmid's Addgene catalogue record and pLannotate feature annotations shown in this document.]
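Description:
pCDNA-FRT-FAK-FERM0 is a 7,880 bp mammalian expression plasmid built on the Invitrogen pcDNA5/FRT backbone. It is propagated in E. coli through a high-copy ColE1/pUC-type origin and selected with ampicillin via the bla gene. The backbone carries a single FRT site placed immediately upstream of a hygromycin resistance coding sequence followed by an SV40 polyadenylation signal. In this vector design the HygR gene has no functional promoter of its own, consistent with the table showing only a tiny SV40 promoter fragment nearby. FLP-mediated recombination into a host cell line carrying a matching genomic FRT site therefore both integrates the plasmid at a defined locus and activates hygromycin resistance, allowing isogenic stable lines to be selected. The plasmid can also be used for transient transfection.

The 2,878 bp insert was cloned between HindIII and NotI. It is driven by the CMV immediate-early enhancer and promoter and terminated by the bGH polyadenylation signal, with a T7 promoter upstream that serves as a sequencing primer site. It encodes a single fusion protein in which mCitrine lies at the N terminus, followed by a fragment of chicken focal adhesion kinase (PTK2/FAK), a TEV protease cleavage site, and mCerulean at the C terminus. The catalogue also lists an N-terminal FLAG tag, which the feature table does not annotate separately. According to the record, the FAK portion lacks the kinase domain and the construct contains no linker, and the name points to the FERM region. The mCerulean/mCitrine pair acts as a FRET donor and acceptor, and this version serves as a control sensor alongside FAK FRET reporters used to visualize FAK regulation in live cells. The depositor notes that discrepancies between the quality-control and full sequences have no functional consequence.
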