Addgene plasmid #59125: pCDNA-FRT-FAK-FERM0
Purpose: FAK fret control sensor without kinase domain with no linker
Depositing lab: Sivaraj Sivaramakrishnan. Depositing organization: University of Michigan. Publication: Visualizing and manipulating focal adhesion kinase regulation in live cells. Ritt M, Guan JL, Sivaramakrishnan S. J Biol Chem. 2013 Mar 29;288(13):8875-86. doi: 10.1074/jbc.M112.421164. Epub 2013 Feb 7. PubMed 23393139.
Backbone
  Vector backbone: pcDNA-5/FRT
  Backbone manufacturer: Invitrogen
  Backbone size w/o insert (bp): 5002
  Total vector size (bp): 7880
  Vector type: Mammalian Expression
  Selectable markers: Hygromycin
Growth in bacteria
  Bacterial resistance: Ampicillin, 100 μg/mL
  Growth temperature: 37°C
  Growth strain: DH5alpha
  Copy number: High Copy
Gene/Insert
  Gene/Insert name: Focal Adhesion Kinase (alt name: FAK)
  Species: G. gallus (chicken), Synthetic
  Insert size (bp): 2878
  Promoter: CMV
  Tag / fusion protein: FLAG (N terminal on insert); mCitrine (N terminal on insert); mCerulean (C terminal on insert)
  Cloning method: Restriction Enzyme; 5′ cloning site HindIII (not destroyed); 3′ cloning site NotI (not destroyed)
  Sequencing primers: 5′ T7; 3′ BGHR
Terms and licenses: Academic/Nonprofit Terms; Industry Terms: Not Available to Industry
Depositor comments: Discrepancies between QC and full sequence are of no functional consequence
How to cite: pCDNA-FRT-FAK-FERM0 was a gift from Sivaraj Sivaramakrishnan (Addgene plasmid # 59125 ; http://n2t.net/addgene:59125 ; RRID:Addgene_59125)
