>Addgene plasmid #59125 | pCDNA-FRT-FAK-FERM0 | addgene partial sequence | sequence record 94211 | T7 5'-TAATACGACTCACTATAGGG-3'
TTATGGACTACAAGGACGATGACGACAAGGGAAGCGGAGGAAGCGGAGTGAGCAAGGGCGAGGAGCTGTT
CACCGGGGTGGTGCCCATCCTGGTCGAGCTGGACGGCGACGTAAACGGCCACAAGTTCAGCGTGTCCGGC
GAGGGCGAGGGCGATGCCACCTACGGCAAGCTGACCCTGAAGTTCATCTGCACCACCGGCAAGCTGCCCG
TGCCCTGGCCCACCCTCGTGACCACCTTCGGCTACGGCCTGATGTGCTTCGCCCGCTACCCCGACCACAT
GAAGCAGCACGACTTCTTCAAGTCCGCCATGCCCGAAGGCTACGTCCAGGAGCGCACCATCTTCTTCAAG
GACGACGGCAACTACAAGACCCGCGCCGAGGTGAAGTTCGAGGGCGACACCCTGGTGAACCGCATCGAGC
TGAAGGGCATCGACTTCAAGGAGGACGGCAACATCCTGGGGCACAAGCTGGAGTACAACTACAACAGCCA
CAACGTCTATATCATGGCCGACAAGCAGAAGAACGGCATCAAGGTGAACTTCAAGATCCGCCACAACATC
GAGGACGGCAGCGTGCAGCTCGCCGACCACTACCAGCAGAACACCCCCATCGGCGACGGCCCCGTGCTGC
TGCCCGACAACCACTACCTGAGCTACCAGTCCAAACTGAGCAAAGACCCCAACGAGAAGCGCGATCACAT
GGTCCTGCTGGAGTTCGTGACCGCCGCCGGGATCACTCTCGGCATGGACAAGCTGTACAAGTCTAGAGGA
AGCGGAGGAAGCG
