>Addgene plasmid #59125 | pCDNA-FRT-FAK-FERM0 | addgene partial sequence | sequence record 94274 | BGH-rev 5'-TAGAAGGCACAGTCGAGG-3'
GAGCGGCCGCTCATCCGCTTCCTCCGCTTCCTCCGCTTCCTCCGCTTCCGTTAATTAACTTGTACAGCTC
GTCCATGCCGAGAGTGATCCCGGCGGCGGTCACGAACTCCAGCAGGACCATGTGATCGCGCTTCTCGTTG
GGGTCTTTGCTCAGCTTGGACTGGGTGCTCAGGTAGTGGTTGTCGGGCAGCAGCACGGGGCCGTCGCCGA
TGGGGGTGTTCTGCTGGTAGTGGTCGGCGAGCTGCACGCTGCCGTCCTCGATGTTGTGGCGGATCTTGAA
GTTGGCCTTGATGCCGTTCTTCTGCTTGTCGGCGGTGATATAGACGTTGTCGCTGATGGCGTTGTACTCC
AGCTTGTGCCCCAGGATGTTGCCGTCCTCCTTGAAGTCGATGCCCTTCAGCTCGATGCGGTTCACCAGGG
TGTCGCCCTCGAACTTCACCTCGGCGCGGGTCTTGTAGTTGCCGTCGTCCTTGAAGAAGATGGTGCGCTC
CTGGACGTAGCCTTCGGGCATGGCGGACTTGAAGAAGTCGTGCTGCTTCATGTGGTCGGGGTAGCGGGCG
AAGCACTGCACGCCCCAGGTCAGGGTGGTCACGAGGGTGGGCCAGGGCACGGGCAGCTTGCCGGTGGTGC
AGATGAACTTCAGGGTCAGCTTGCCGTAGGTGGCATCGCCCTCGCCCTCGCCGGACACGCTGAACTTGTG
GCCGTTTACGTCGCCGTCCAGCTCGACCAGGATGGGCACCACCCCGGTGAACAGCTCCTCGCCCTTGCTC
ACGGGCGCGCCTCCGCTTCCGCCCTGAAA
