>Addgene plasmid #59125 | pCDNA-FRT-FAK-FERM0 | addgene partial sequence | sequence record 94530 | FERM-F 5'-CCTACGGAGAGATGAGAGGC-3'
[162 nt withheld, positions 1-162]
GACAAGGAATGCTTCAAGTGTGCCCTTGGTTCAAGCTGGATTATTTCAGTGGAGCTGGCAATTGGCCCAG
AGGAAGGAATCAGCTACCTTACAGACAAGGGTGCAAATCCAACTCACCTGGCAGATTTTAATCAAGTACA
AACTATTCAGTATTCAAACAGTGAAGACAAGGACAGAAAAGGGATGTTGCAACTGAAGATAGCTGGTGCA
CCTGAGCCTCTGACAGTGACAGCACCATCCTTAACCATTGCAGAGAATATGGCTGACTTGATAGACGGAT
ACTGCCGACTGGTGAATGGAGCCACGCAATCTTTTATTATCAGGCCACAGAAAGAAGGTGAAAGAGCTTT
ACCATCAATACCAAAGCTGGCCAACAATGAGAAGCAAGGAGTAAGGTCGCACACAGTCTCTGTATCAGAA
ACAGATGACTATGCAGAGATAATAGATGAAGAAGATACTTATACAATGGGAAGCGGAGGAAGCGGAGAAT
TCGGAAGCGGAGAAAACCTGTATTTTCAGGGCGGAAGCGGAGGCGCGCCCGTGAGCAAGGGCGAGGAGCT
GTTCACCGGGGTGGTGCCCATCCTGGTCGAGCTGGACGGCGACGTAAACGGCCACAAGTTCAGCGTGTCC
GGCGAGGGCGAGGGCGATGCCACCTACGGCAAGCTGACCCTGAAGTTCATCTGCACCACCGGCAAGCTGC
CCGTGCCCTGGCCCACCCTCGTGACCACCCTGACCTGGGGCGTGCAGTGCTTCGCCCGCTACCCCGACCA
CATGAAGCAGCACGAC
