>Addgene plasmid #59125 | pCDNA-FRT-FAK-FERM0 | addgene partial sequence | sequence record 94532 | FERM-R 5'-ACTGAATCTAGCAAACTCTTCGG-3'
[164 nt withheld, positions 1-164]
GTTTAAAGTTGGTTTGTCCTCAGTGAACTGGTTTAGAAATCCTTTGGGCAGGTACCGAATTCTCAGTTCA
TATTTCCATTCTTCTGGAGGATGTGCTAGTTCAAATTTCTCTCTCACATTGGATACCCCCATGTCCAGGT
GCAGCCAGTGAACCTCCTCAGACTGCAGATGACTGAGTCGCAACCCATAGCAGGCCACATTTTTCACTTT
GTGACAGTCCACAATCTTCTGTATTATGCCTCGAACATCAGTAGCATCTCCATGCCGGATAATGCTGGCC
CACGTCGTTGGCTCGCTGCTGTTTTCAAAGTAGTGAAAAACCTTTAGGACTCGCTCCATGGCCCCCGGGG
AACGCTCCATCCCAGTACCGAGGTGCGTCTTTGCACTTGAACTTGGTGTATGATTCAAGTTTGGATCAAG
GTAAGCTGCTGCCATTCCGCTTCCTCCGCTTCCTCCGCTTCCTCCGCTTCCTCCGCTTCCTCTAGACTTG
TACAGCTTGTCCATGCCGAGAGTGATCCCGGCGGCGGTCACGAACTCCAGCAGGACCATGTGATCGCGCT
TCTCGTTGGGGTCTTTGCTCAGTTTGGACTGGTAGCTCAGGTAGTGGTTGTCGGGCAGCAGCACGGGGCC
GTCGCCGATGGGGGTGTTCTGCTGGTAGTGGTCGGCGAGCTGCACGCTGCCGTCCTCGATGTTGTGGCGG
ATCTTGAAGTTCACCTTGATGCCGTTCTTCTGCTTGTCGGCCATGATATAGACGTTGTGGCTGTTGTAGT
TGTACTCCAGC
